>Addgene plasmid #242502 | pYO1094 | addgene full sequence | sequence record 484464 | Addgene NGS Result
GTATACACTCCGCTATCGCTACGTGACTGGGTCATGGCTGCGCCCCGACACCCGCCAACACCCGCTGACG
CGCCCTGACGGGCTTGTCTGCTCCCGGCATCCGCTTACAGACAAGCTGTGACCGTCTCCGGGAGCTGCAT
GTGTCAGAGGTTTTCACCGTCATCACCGAAACGCGCGAGGCAGGATCTCGATCCCGCGAAATTAATACGA
CTCACTATAGGGAGACCACAACGGTTTCCCTCTAGTGCCGGCTCCGGAGAGCTCCAATTGGAATTCGCTA
GCTCTAGAAATAATTTTGTTTAACTTTAAGAAGGAGATATACATAATATGTCCCCTATACTAGGTTATTG
GAAAATTAAGGGCCTTGTGCAACCCACTCGACTTCTTTTGGAATATCTTGAAGAAAAATATGAAGAGCAT
TTGTATGAGCGCGATGAAGGTGATAAATGGCGAAACAAAAAGTTTGAATTGGGTTTGGAGTTTCCCAATC
TTCCTTATTATATTGATGGTGATGTTAAATTAACACAGTCTATGGCCATCATACGTTATATAGCTGACAA
GCACAACATGTTGGGTGGTTGTCCAAAAGAGCGTGCAGAGATTTCAATGCTTGAAGGAGCGGTTTTGGAT
ATTAGATACGGTGTTTCGAGAATTGCATATAGTAAAGACTTTGAAACTCTCAAAGTTGATTTTCTTAGCA
AGCTACCTGAAATGCTGAAAATGTTCGAAGATCGTTTATGTCATAAAACATATTTAAATGGTGATCATGT
AACCCATCCTGACTTCATGTTGTATGACGCTCTTGATGTTGTTTTATACATGGACCCAATGTGCCTGGAT
GCGTTCCCAAAATTAGTTTGTTTTAAAAAACGTATTGAAGCTATCCCACAAATTGATAAGTACTTGAAAT
CCAGCAAGTATATAGCATGGCCTTTGCAGGGCTGGCAAGCCACGTTTGGTGGTGGCGACCATCCTCCAAA
ATCGGATTCTTCTGGTTCCGAAAACCTGTATTTCCAGGGCTCCCATATGAGTACTTTAGCGGAAGTTTAT
ACTATTATTGAGGACGCCGAACAGGAATGTCGAAAAGGAGATTTTACAAATGCAAAAGCGAAGTATCAAG
AAGCCATTGAAGTTTTAGGTCCGCAGAACGAGAATTTGTCTCAAAATAAATTAAGTTCTGACGTTACGCA
AGCCATTGACCTATTAAAACAGGACATTACAGCCAAAATCCAAGAATTGGAACTTTTGATTGAAAAGCAG
TCATCAGAAGAAAATAATATTGGAATGGTCAACAACAATATGCTTATTGGCTCTGTTATTTTAAACAACA
AATCTCCGATAAATGGAATAAGCAATGCTAGGAATTGGGATAACCCAGCATATCAGGACACTTTAAGTCC
CATAAACGATCCACTTCTTATGTCAATTTTAAACCGCTTACAATTTAATTTGAATAATGATATTCAATTG
AAAACAGAAGGAGGAAAAAATTCCAAAAACTCGGAAATGAAGATTAACTTAAGACTGGAACAATTCAAAA
AGGAGTTGGTATTATATGAGCAGAAAAAATTTAAAGAATATGGTATGAAAATTGACGAAATTACGAAAGA
AAATAAAAAATTGGCTAATGAAATTGGGCGATTAAGAGAACGCTAGGGATCCAGATCTAAGCTTGGTACC
ACGCGTGCGCGCTGATCCGGCTGCTAACAAAGCCCGAAAGGAAGCTGAGTTGGCTGCTGCCACCGCTGAG
CAATAACTAGCATAACCCCTTGGGGCCTCTAAACGGGTCTTGAGGGGTTTTTTGCTGAAAGGAGGAACTA
TAGCCGGATAATTCTTGAAGACGAAAGGGCCTCGTGATACGCCTATTTTTATAGGTTAATGTCATGATAA
TAATGGTTTCTTAGACGTCAGGTGGCACTTTTCGGGGAAATGTGCGCGGAACCCCTATTTGTTTATTTTT
CTAAATACATTCAAATATGTATCCGCTCATGAGACAATAACCCTGATAAATGCTTCAATAATATTGAAAA
AGGAAGAGTATGAGTATTCAACATTTCCGTGTCGCCCTTATTCCCTTTTTTGCGGCATTTTGCCTTCCTG
TTTTTGCTCACCCAGAAACGCTGGTGAAAGTAAAAGATGCTGAAGATCAGTTGGGTGCACGAGTGGGTTA
CATCGAACTGGATCTCAACAGCGGTAAGATCCTTGAGAGTTTTCGCCCCGAAGAACGTTTTCCAATGATG
AGCACTTTTAAAGTTCTGCTATGTGGCGCGGTATTATCCCGTGTTGACGCCGGGCAAGAGCAACTCGGTC
GCCGCATACACTATTCTCAGAATGACTTGGTTGAGTACTCACCAGTCACAGAAAAGCATCTTACGGATGG
CATGACAGTAAGAGAATTATGCAGTGCTGCCATAACCATGAGTGATAACACTGCGGCCAACTTACTTCTG
ACAACGATCGGAGGACCGAAGGAGCTAACCGCTTTTTTGCACAACATGGGGGATCATGTAACTCGCCTTG
ATCGTTGGGAACCGGAGCTGAATGAAGCCATACCAAACGACGAGCGTGACACCACGATGCCTGCAGCAAT
GGCAACAACGTTGCGCAAACTATTAACTGGCGAACTACTTACTCTAGCTTCCCGGCAACAATTAATAGAC
TGGATGGAGGCGGATAAAGTTGCAGGACCACTTCTGCGCTCGGCCCTTCCGGCTGGCTGGTTTATTGCTG
ATAAATCTGGAGCCGGTGAGCGTGGGTCTCGCGGTATCATTGCAGCACTGGGGCCAGATGGTAAGCCCTC
CCGTATCGTAGTTATCTACACGACGGGGAGTCAGGCAACTATGGATGAACGAAATAGACAGATCGCTGAG
ATAGGTGCCTCACTGATTAAGCATTGGTAACTGTCAGACCAAGTTTACTCATATATACTTTAGATTGATT
TAAAACTTCATTTTTAATTTAAAAGGATCTAGGTGAAGATCCTTTTTGATAATCTCATGACCAAAATCCC
TTAACGTGAGTTTTCGTTCCACTGAGCGTCAGACCCCGTAGAAAAGATCAAAGGATCTTCTTGAGATCCT
TTTTTTCTGCGCGTAATCTGCTGCTTGCAAACAAAAAAACCACCGCTACCAGCGGTGGTTTGTTTGCCGG
ATCAAGAGCTACCAACTCTTTTTCCGAAGGTAACTGGCTTCAGCAGAGCGCAGATACCAAATACTGTCCT
TCTAGTGTAGCCGTAGTTAGGCCACCACTTCAAGAACTCTGTAGCACCGCCTACATACCTCGCTCTGCTA
ATCCTGTTACCAGTGGCTGCTGCCAGTGGCGATAAGTCGTGTCTTACCGGGTTGGACTCAAGACGATAGT
TACCGGATAAGGCGCAGCGGTCGGGCTGAACGGGGGGTTCGTGCACACAGCCCAGCTTGGAGCGAACGAC
CTACACCGAACTGAGATACCTACAGCGTGAGCTATGAGAAAGCGCCACGCTTCCCGAAGGGAGAAAGGCG
GACAGGTATCCGGTAAGCGGCAGGGTCGGAACAGGAGAGCGCACGAGGGAGCTTCCAGGGGGAAACGCCT
GGTATCTTTATAGTCCTGTCGGGTTTCGCCACCTCTGACTTGAGCGTCGATTTTTGTGATGCTCGTCAGG
GGGGCGGAGCCTATGGAAAAACGCCAGCAACGCGGCCTTTTTACGGTTCCTGGCCTTTTGCTGGCCTTTT
GCTCACATGTTCTTTCCTGCGTTATCCCCTGATTCTGTGGATAACCGTATTACCGCCTTTGAGTGAGCTG
ATACCGCTCGCCGCAGCCGAACGACCGAGCGCAGCGAGTCAGTGAGCGAGGAAGCGGAAGAGCGCCTGAT
GCGGTATTTTCTCCTTACGCATCTGTGCGGTATTTCACACCGCAATGGTGCACTCTCAGTACAATCTGCT
CTGATGCCGCATAGTTAAGCCA
Features (pLannotate 1.2.2; 12 found; start..end, strand, type, name):
    144..183     -  CDS            rop (fragment): Rop protein, which maintains plasmids at low copy number; rop
    203..221     +  promoter       T7 promoter: promoter for bacteriophage T7 RNA polymerase
    295..317     +  RBS            RBS: efficient ribosome binding site from bacteriophage T7 gene 10 (Olins and Rangwala, 1989)
    328..981     +  CDS            GST26_SCHJA: Experimental evidence at protein level: Swiss-Prot protein existence level 1. GST isoenzymes appear to play a central role in the parasite detoxification system. Other functions are also suspected including a role in increasing the solubility of haematin in the parasite gut. From Schistosoma japonicum (Blood fluke).
   1000..1020    +  CDS            TEV site: tobacco etch virus (TEV) protease recognition and cleavage site
   1027..1653    +  CDS            ATG38 (fragment): ATG38_YEAST - Experimental evidence at protein level: Swiss-Prot protein existence level 1. Autophagy-related protein required for cytoplasm to vacuole transport (Cvt) and autophagy as a part of the autophagy-specific VPS34 PI3-kinase complex I. This complex is essential to recruit the ATG8- phosphatidylinositol conjugate and the ATG12-ATG5 conjugate to the pre- autophagosomal structure. ATG38 is required for the integrity of the active PI3-kinase complex I by maintaining an association between VPS15-VPS34 and ATG1P-VPS30 subcomplexes. From Saccharomyces cerevisiae (strain ATCC 204508 / S288c)
   1700..1749    +  CDS            SET1 (fragment): solubility-enhancement tag derived from T7 phage gene 10B
   1757..1804    +  terminator     T7 terminator: transcription terminator for bacteriophage T7 RNA polymerase
   1935..2039    +  promoter       AmpR promoter: bla
   2040..2900    +  CDS            AmpR: β-lactamase; bla; confers resistance to ampicillin, carbenicillin, and related antibiotics
   3071..3659    +  rep_origin     ori: high-copy-number ColE1/pMB1/pBR322/pUC origin of replication
   3845..42      -  misc_feature   bom (across the origin): basis of mobility region from pBR322
