[The description below was written by a language model from this plasmid's Addgene catalogue record and pLannotate feature annotations shown in this document.]
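Description:
pYO1094 is a bacterial expression plasmid built on the pOP backbone for producing a GST-tagged, C-terminally truncated form of the budding yeast autophagy protein Atg38 in E. coli. The full sequence record is about 3.9 kb. The plasmid replicates from a ColE1/pMB1-type origin accompanied by the pBR322 bom region, and it is selected with ampicillin through a β-lactamase gene driven by its own promoter. Only a short fragment of the rop gene is annotated. The catalogue lists the plasmid as low copy, whereas the annotation tool labels the origin generically as a high-copy family member, so the record does not settle copy number.

The expression cassette is a standard T7 arrangement: a T7 promoter and the phage gene 10 ribosome binding site drive a single open reading frame, and transcription ends at a T7 terminator. Expression therefore requires a host that supplies T7 RNA polymerase. No lac operator or lacI gene is annotated. The reading frame encodes Schistosoma japonicum glutathione S-transferase, followed by a TEV protease recognition site and then the ATG38 (YLR211C) coding sequence lacking residues 210 to 226, consistent with the annotated ATG38 fragment. This layout allows affinity capture on glutathione resin and subsequent removal of the GST tag by TEV cleavage. A short match to a T7 gene 10-derived sequence lies between the insert and the terminator and is probably vector remnant rather than a functional tag.

Atg38 helps hold together the autophagy-specific Vps34 PI3-kinase complex I. This deletion construct fits a study characterizing Atg38 and its mammalian counterpart NRBF2, presumably to produce recombinant protein for testing the contribution of the C-terminal region.
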