Addgene plasmid #242502: pYO1094
Purpose: Bacterial expression of GST-ScAtg38 Δ(210 to 226)
Depositing lab: Roger Williams. Depositing organization: MRC Laboratory of Molecular Biology. Publication: Characterization of Atg38 and NRBF2, a fifth subunit of the autophagic Vps34/PIK3C3 complex. Ohashi Y, Soler N, Garcia Ortegon M, Zhang L, Kirsten ML, Perisic O, Masson GR, Burke JE, Jakobi AJ, Apostolakis AA, Johnson CM, Ohashi M, Ktistakis NT, Sachse C, Williams RL. Autophagy. 2016 Nov;12(11):2129-2144. doi: 10.1080/15548627.2016.1226736. Epub 2016 Sep 14. PubMed 27630019.
Backbone
  Vector backbone: pOP
  Vector type: Bacterial Expression
Growth in bacteria
  Bacterial resistance: Ampicillin, 100 μg/mL
  Growth temperature: 37°C
  Growth strain: DH5alpha
  Copy number: Low Copy
Gene/Insert
  Gene/Insert name: ATG38
  Species: S. cerevisiae (budding yeast)
  Mutation: deletion of aa 210 to 226
  Entrez Gene: YLR211C
  Tag / fusion protein: GST (N terminal on insert)
  Cloning method: Restriction Enzyme; 5′ cloning site unknown (unknown if destroyed)
Terms and licenses: Academic/Nonprofit Terms; Industry Terms: Not Available to Industry
How to cite: pYO1094 was a gift from Roger Williams (Addgene plasmid # 242502 ; http://n2t.net/addgene:242502 ; RRID:Addgene_242502)
